>Addgene plasmid #145235 | pGAL4-DBD-HEY2wt-IDR | addgene full sequence | sequence record 311418 | Addgene NGS Result
GACATTGATTATTGACTAGTTATTAATAGTAATCAATTACGGGGTCATTAGTTCATAGCCCATATATGGA
GTTCCGCGTTACATAACTTACGGTAAATGGCCCGCCTGGCTGACCGCCCAACGACCCCCGCCCATTGACG
TCAATAATGACGTATGTTCCCATAGTAACGCCAATAGGGACTTTCCATTGACGTCAATGGGTGGAGTATT
TACGGTAAACTGCCCACTTGGCAGTACATCAAGTGTATCATATGCCAAGTACGCCCCCTATTGACGTCAA
TGACGGTAAATGGCCCGCCTGGCATTATGCCCAGTACATGACCTTATGGGACTTTCCTACTTGGCAGTAC
ATCTACGTATTAGTCATCGCTATTACCATGGTGATGCGGTTTTGGCAGTACATCAATGGGCGTGGATAGC
GGTTTGACTCACGGGGATTTCCAAGTCTCCACCCCATTGACGTCAATGGGAGTTTGTTTTGGCACCAAAA
TCAACGGGACTTTCCAAAATGTCGTAACAACTCCGCCCCATTGACGCAAATGGGCGGTAGGCGTGTACGG
TGGGAGGTCTATATAAGCAGAGCTCTCTGGCTAACTAGAGAACCCACTGCTTACTGGCTTATCGAAATTA
ATACGACTCACTATAGGGAGACCCAAGCTTGGTACCGAGCTCGGATCCACTAGTAACGGCCGCCAGTGTG
CTGGAATTCATGAAGCTACTGTCTTCTATCGAACAAGCATGCGATATTTGCCGACTTAAAAAGCTCAAGT
GCTCCAAAGAAAAACCGAAGTGCGCCAAGTGTCTGAAGAACAACTGGGAGTGTCGCTACTCTCCCAAAAC
CAAAAGGTCTCCGCTGACTAGGGCACATCTGACAGAAGTGGAATCAAGGCTAGAAAGACTGGAACAGCTA
TTTCTACTGATTTTTCCTCGAGAAGACCTTGACATGATTTTGAAAATGGATTCTTTACAGGATATAAAAG
CATTGTTAACAGGATTATTTGTACAAGATAATGTGAATAAAGATGCCGTCACAGATAGATTGGCTTCAGT
GGAGACTGATATGCCTCTAACATTGAGACAGCATAGAATAAGTGCGACATCATCATCGGAAGAGAGTAGT
AACAAAGGTCAAAGACAGTTGACTGTATCGGCGATCGCTCATCTCAGCACTTGCGCCACCCAGCGGGAGG
CGGCGGCCATGACATCCTCCATGGCCCACCACCATCATCCGCTCCACCCGCATCACTGGGCCGCCGCCTT
CCACCACCTGCCCGCAGCCCTGCTCCAGCCCAACGGCCTCCATGCCTCAGAGTCAACCCCTTGTCGCCTC
TCCACAACTTCAGAAGTGCCTCCTGCCCACGGCTCTGCTCTCCTCACGGCCACGTTTGCCCATGCGGATT
CAGCCCTCCGAATGCCATCCACGGGCAGCGTCGCCCCCTGCGTGCCACCTCTCTCCACCTCTCTCTTGTC
CCTCTCTGCCACCGTCCACGCCGCAGCCGCAGCAGCCACCGCGGCTGCACACAGCTTCCCTCTGTCCTTC
GCGGGGGCATTCCCCATGCTTCCCCCAAACGCAGCAGCAGCAGTGGCCGCGGCCACAGCCATCAGCCCGC
CCTTGTCAGTATCAGCCACGTCCAGTCCTCAGCAGACCAGCAGTGGAACAAACAATAAACCTTACCGACC
CTGGGGGACAGAAGTTGGAGCTTTTTAACGTACGTCTAGAGGGCCCTATTCTATAGTGTCACCTAAATGC
TAGAGCTCGCTGATCAGCCTCGACTGTGCCTTCTAGTTGCCAGCCATCTGTTGTTTGCCCCTCCCCCGTG
CCTTCCTTGACCCTGGAAGGTGCCACTCCCACTGTCCTTTCCTAATAAAATGAGGAAATTGCATCGCATT
GTCTGAGTAGGTGTCATTCTATTCTGGGGGGTGGGGTGGGGCAGGACAGCAAGGGGGAGGATTGGGAAGA
CAATAGCAGGCATGCTGGGGATGCGGTGGGCTCTATGGCTTCTGAGGCGGAAAGAACCAGCTGGGGCTCT
AGGGGGTATCCCC
[124 nt withheld, positions 2044-2167]
C
[91 nt withheld, positions 2169-2259]
A
[49 nt withheld, positions 2261-2309]
CCTTTGACGTTGGAGTCCACGTTCTTT
[37 nt withheld, positions 2337-2373]
ACCCTATCTCGGTCTATTCTTTTGATTTATAAGGGATTTTGCCGATTTCGGCCTATTGGTTAAAAAATGA
GCTGATTTAACAAAAATTTAACGCGAATTAATTCTGTGGAATGTGTGTCAGTTAGGGTGTGGAAAGTCCC
CAGGCTCCCCAGCAGGCAGAAGTATGCAAAGCATGCATCTCAATTAGTCAGCAACCAGGTGTGGAAAGTC
CCCAGGCTCCCCAGCAGGCAGAAGTATGCAAAGCATGCATCTCAATTAGTCAGCAACCATAGTCCCGCCC
CTAACTCCGCCCATCCCGCCCCTAACTCCGCCCAGTTCCGCCCATTCTCCGCCCCATGGCTGACTAATTT
TTTTTATTTATGCAGAGGCCGAGGCCGCCTCTGCCTCTGAGCTATTCCAGAAGTAGTGAGGAGGCTTTTT
TGGAGGCCTAGGCTTTTGCAAAAAGCTCCCGGGAGCTTGTATATCCATTTTCGGATCTGATCAAGAGACA
GGATGAGGATCGTTTCGCATGATTGAACAAGATGGATTGCACGCAGGTTCTCCGGCCGCTTGGGTGGAGA
GGCTATTCGGCTATGACTGGGCACAACAGACAATCGGCTGCTCTGATGCCGCCGTGTTCCGGCTGTCAGC
GCAGGGGCGCCCGGTTCTTTTTGTCAAGACCGACCTGTCCGGTGCCCTGAATGAACTGCAGGACGAGGCA
GCGCGGCTATCGTGGCTGGCCACGACGGGCGTTCCTTGCGCAGCTGTGCTCGACGTTGTCACTGAAGCGG
GAAGGGACTGGCTGCTATTGGGCGAAGTGCCGGGGCAGGATCTCCTGTCATCTCACCTTGCTCCTGCCGA
GAAAGTATCCATCATGGCTGATGCAATGCGGCGGCTGCATACGCTTGATCCGGCTACCTGCCCATTCGAC
CACCAAGCGAAACATCGCATCGAGCGAGCACGTACTCGGATGGAAGCCGGTCTTGTCGATCAGGATGATC
TGGACGAAGAGCATCAGGGGCTCGCGCCAGCCGAACTGTTCGCCAGGCTCAAGGCGCGCATGCCCGACGG
CGAGGATCTCGTCGTGACCCATGGCGATGCCTGCTTGCCGAATATCATGGTGGAAAATGGCCGCTTTTCT
GGATTCATCGACTGTGGCCGGCTGGGTGTGGCGGACCGCTATCAGGACATAGCGTTGGCTACCCGTGATA
TTGCTGAAGAGCTTGGCGGCGAATGGGCTGACCGCTTCCTCGTGCTTTACGGTATCGCCGCTCCCGATTC
GCAGCGCATCGCCTTCTATCGCCTTCTTGACGAGTTCTTCTGAGCGGGACTCTGGGGTTCGAAATGACCG
ACCAAGCGACGCCCAACCTGCCATCACGAGATTTCGATTCCACCGCCGCCTTCTATGAAAGGTTGGGCTT
CGGAATCGTTTTCCGGGACGCCGGCTGGATGATCCTCCAGCGCGGGGATCTCATGCTGGAGTTCTTCGCC
CACCCCAACTTGTTTATTGCAGCTTATAATGGTTACAAATAAAGCAATAGCATCACAAATTTCACAAATA
AAGCATTTTTTTCACTGCATTCTAGTTGTGGTTTGTCCAAACTCATCAATGTATCTTATCATGTCTGTAT
ACCGTCGACCTCTAGCTAGAGCTTGGCGTAATCATGGTCATAGCTGTTTCCTGTGTGAAATTGTTATCCG
CTCACAATTCCACACAACATACGAGCCGGAAGCATAAAGTGTAAAGCCTGGGGTGCCTAATGAGTGAGCT
AACTCACATTAATTGCGTTGCGCTCACTGCCCGCTTTCCAGTCGGGAAACCTGTCGTGCCAGCTGCATTA
ATGAATCGGCCAACGCGCGGGGAGAGGCGGTTTGCGTATTGGGCGCTCTTCCGCTTCCTCGCTCACTGAC
TCGCTGCGCTCGGTCGTTCGGCTGCGGCGAGCGGTATCAGCTCACTCAAAGGCGGTAATACGGTTATCCA
CAGAATCAGGGGATAACGCAGGAAAGAACATGTGAGCAAAAGGCCAGCAAAAGGCCAGGAACCGTAAAAA
GGCCGCGTTGCTGGCGTTTTTCCATAGGCTCCGCCCCCCTGACGAGCATCACAAAAATCGACGCTCAAGT
CAGAGGTGGCGAAACCCGACAGGACTATAAAGATACCAGGCGTTTCCCCCTGGAAGCTCCCTCGTGCGCT
CTCCTGTTCCGACCCTGCCGCTTACCGGATACCTGTCCGCCTTTCTCCCTTCGGGAAGCGTGGCGCTTTC
TCATAGCTCACGCTGTAGGTATCTCAGTTCGGTGTAGGTCGTTCGCTCCAAGCTGGGCTGTGTGCACGAA
CCCCCCGTTCAGCCCGACCGCTGCGCCTTATCCGGTAACTATCGTCTTGAGTCCAACCCGGTAAGACACG
ACTTATCGCCACTGGCAGCAGCCACTGGTAACAGGATTAGCAGAGCGAGGTATGTAGGCGGTGCTACAGA
GTTCTTGAAGTGGTGGCCTAACTACGGCTACACTAGAAGAACAGTATTTGGTATCTGCGCTCTGCTGAAG
CCAGTTACCTTCGGAAAAAGAGTTGGTAGCTCTTGATCCGGCAAACAAACCACCGCTGGTAGCGGTGGTT
TTTTTGTTTGCAAGCAGCAGATTACGCGCAGAAAAAAAGGATCTCAAGAAGATCCTTTGATCTTTTCTAC
GGGGTCTGACGCTCAGTGGAACGAAAACTCACGTTAAGGGATTTTGGTCATGAGATTATCAAAAAGGATC
TTCACCTAGATCCTTTTAAATTAAAAATGAAGTTTTAAATCAATCTAAAGTATATATGAGTAAACTTGGT
CTGACAGTTACCAATGCTTAATCAGTGAGGCACCTATCTCAGCGATCTGTCTATTTCGTTCATCCATAGT
TGCCTGACTTCCCGTCGTGTAGATAACTACGATACGGGAGGGCTTACCATCTGGCCCCAGTGCTGCAATG
ATACCGCGAGACCCACGCTCACCGGCTCCAGATTTATCAGCAATAAACCAGCCAGCCGGAAGGGCCGAGC
GCAGAAGTGGTCCTGCAACTTTATCCGCCTCCATCCAGTCTATTAATTGTTGCCGGGAAGCTAGAGTAAG
TAGTTCGCCAGTTAATAGTTTGCGCAACGTTGTTGCCATTGCTACAGGCATCGTGGTGTCACGCTCGTCG
TTTGGTATGGCTTCATTCAGCTCCGGTTCCCAACGATCAAGGCGAGTTACATGATCCCCCATGTTGTGCA
AAAAAGCGGTTAGCTCCTTCGGTCCTCCGATCGTTGTCAGAAGTAAGTTGGCCGCAGTGTTATCACTCAT
GGTTATGGCAGCACTGCATAATTCTCTTACTGTCATGCCATCCGTAAGATGCTTTTCTGTGACTGGTGAG
TACTCAACCAAGTCATTCTGAGAATAGTGTATGCGGCGACCGAGTTGCTCTTGCCCGGCGTCAATACGGG
ATAATACCGCGCCACATAGCAGAACTTTAAAAGTGCTCATCATTGGAAAACGTTCTTCGGGGCGAAAACT
CTCAAGGATCTTACCGCTGTTGAGATCCAGTTCGATGTAACCCACTCGTGCACCCAACTGATCTTCAGCA
TCTTTTACTTTCACCAGCGTTTCTGGGTGAGCAAAAACAGGAAGGCAAAATGCCGCAAAAAAGGGAATAA
GGGCGACACGGAAATGTTGAATACTCATACTCTTCCTTTTTCAATATTATTGAAGCATTTATCAGGGTTA
TTGTCTCATGAGCGGATACATATTTGAATGTATTTAGAAAAATAAACAAATAGGGGTTCCGCGCACATTT
CCCCGAAAAGTGCCACCTGACGTCGACGGATCGGGAGATCTCCCGATCCCCTATGGTGCACTCTCAGTAC
AATCTGCTCTGATGCCGCATAGTTAAGCCAGTATCTGCTCCCTGCTTGTGTGTTGGAGGTCGCTGAGTAG
TGCGCGAGCAAAATTTAAGCTACAACAAGGCAAGGCTTGACCGACAATTGCATGAAGAATCTGCTTAGGG
TTAGGCGTTTTGCGCTGCTTCGCGATGTACGGGCCAGATATACGCGTT
Features (pLannotate 1.2.2; 22 found; start..end, strand, type, name):
      1..380     +  enhancer       CMV enhancer: human cytomegalovirus immediate early enhancer
    381..584     +  promoter       CMV promoter: human cytomegalovirus (CMV) immediate early promoter
    580..613     +  LTR            5' LTR (truncated) (fragment): truncated 5' long terminal repeat (LTR) from HIV-1
    629..647     +  promoter       T7 promoter: promoter for bacteriophage T7 RNA polymerase
    710..1150    +  CDS            GAL4 DNA binding domain: DNA binding domain of the GAL4 transcriptional activator; Saccharomyces cerevisiae GAL4 (truncated)
   1139..1705    +  CDS            HEY2 (fragment): HEY2_HUMAN - Also known as BHLHB32, CHF1, GRL, HERP, HERP1, HRT2. Experimental evidence at protein level: Swiss-Prot protein existence level 1. Downstream effector of Notch signaling which may be required for cardiovascular development. Transcriptional repressor which binds preferentially to the canonical E box sequence 5'-CACGTG-3'. Represses transcription by the cardiac transcriptional activators GATA4 and GATA6. From Homo sapiens (Human).
   1730..1748    -  promoter       SP6 promoter: promoter for bacteriophage SP6 RNA polymerase
   1774..1998    +  polyA_signal   bGH poly(A) signal: bovine growth hormone polyadenylation signal
   2002..2023    +  promoter       SV40 promoter (fragment): SV40 enhancer and early promoter
   2044..2472    +  rep_origin     f1 ori (sequence partly withheld): f1 bacteriophage origin of replication; arrow indicates direction of (+) strand synthesis
   2486..2815    +  promoter       SV40 promoter: SV40 enhancer and early promoter
   2882..3673    +  CDS            neo: KKA2_KLEPN - Also known as kan, nptII. Experimental evidence at protein level: Swiss-Prot protein existence level 1. Resistance to kanamycin, neomycin, paromomycin, ribostamycin, butirosin and gentamicin B. From Klebsiella pneumoniae.
   3697..3855    +  CDS            ble (fragment): BLE_KLEPN - Experimental evidence at protein level: Swiss-Prot protein existence level 1. Binding protein with a strong affinity to the bleomycin family of antibiotics. Binds to CL990; an antimitotic-antibiotic compound. From Klebsiella pneumoniae.
   3850..3971    +  polyA_signal   SV40 poly(A) signal: SV40 polyadenylation signal
   4044..4060    -  protein_bind   lac operator: The lac repressor binds to the lac operator to inhibit transcription in E. coli. This inhibition can be relieved by adding lactose or isopropyl-β-D-thiogalactopyranoside (IPTG). lac repressor encoded by lacI
   4068..4098    -  promoter       lac promoter: promoter for the E. coli lac operon
   4113..4134    -  protein_bind   CAP binding site: CAP binding activates transcription in the presence of cAMP. E. coli catabolite activator protein
   4147..4239    -  CDS            lacI (fragment): lac repressor; lacI; The lac repressor binds to the lac operator to inhibit transcription in E. coli. This inhibition can be relieved by adding lactose or isopropyl-β-D-thiogalactopyranoside (IPTG).
   4422..5010    -  rep_origin     ori: high-copy-number ColE1/pMB1/pBR322/pUC origin of replication
   5181..6041    -  CDS            AmpR: β-lactamase; bla; confers resistance to ampicillin, carbenicillin, and related antibiotics
   6042..6146    -  promoter       AmpR promoter: bla
   6205..6257    -  misc_feature   bom (fragment): basis of mobility region from pBR322
