[The description below was written by a language model from this plasmid's Addgene catalogue record and pLannotate feature annotations shown in this document.]
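Description:
pGAL4-DBD-HEY2wt-IDR is a 6.4 kb mammalian expression plasmid built on the pcDNA3.1 backbone. It is propagated in E. coli through a high-copy ColE1/pUC-type origin and selected with ampicillin via the β-lactamase gene. The backbone also carries an f1 phage origin and an SV40 early promoter-driven neomycin phosphotransferase cassette with an SV40 polyadenylation signal, which would in principle allow G418 selection of transfected mammalian cells. Short annotated fragments (a truncated HIV-1 LTR piece, a ble fragment, a lacI fragment with lac promoter/operator remnants, and a bom fragment) appear to be backbone residues or software matches rather than functional parts.

The expression cassette consists of the human cytomegalovirus immediate-early enhancer and promoter, followed by an open reading frame in which the DNA-binding domain of the yeast GAL4 transcriptional activator is joined directly to a fragment of human HEY2, and terminated by the bovine growth hormone polyadenylation signal. According to the record, the HEY2 portion is the wild-type intrinsically disordered region (IDR) of this Notch-pathway bHLH transcriptional repressor, not the full-length protein. T7 and SP6 promoters flank the insert, as is standard in this backbone. The exact cloning sites are not recorded.

Tethering the HEY2 IDR to the GAL4 DNA-binding domain allows the fusion to be recruited to GAL4 UAS sites, an arrangement typically used with a UAS-driven reporter to measure the transcriptional activity of an isolated domain. The "wt" designation suggests it serves as the reference for comparison with variant IDR versions, in line with the associated work on transcriptional condensates in repeat expansion disease, though the record does not describe the specific assay.
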