Addgene plasmid #145235: pGAL4-DBD-HEY2wt-IDR
Purpose: Expresses fusion of GAL4 DNA-binding domain and HEY2wt IDR
Depositing lab: Denes Hnisz. Depositing organization: Max Planck Institute for Molecular Genetics. Publication: Unblending of Transcriptional Condensates in Human Repeat Expansion Disease. Basu S, Mackowiak SD, Niskanen H, Knezevic D, Asimi V, Grosswendt S, Geertsema H, Ali S, Jerkovic I, Ewers H, Mundlos S, Meissner A, Ibrahim DM, Hnisz D. Cell. 2020 May 28;181(5):1062-1079.e30. doi: 10.1016/j.cell.2020.04.018. Epub 2020 May 7. PubMed 32386547.
Backbone
  Vector backbone: pcDNA3.1
  Vector type: Mammalian Expression
Growth in bacteria
  Bacterial resistance: Ampicillin, 100 μg/mL
  Growth temperature: 37°C
  Growth strain: DH5alpha
  Copy number: High Copy
Gene/Insert
  Gene/Insert name: HEY2wt-IDR
  Species: H. sapiens (human)
  Entrez Gene: HEY2 (a.k.a. CHF1, GRIDLOCK, GRL, HERP1, HESR2, HRT2, bHLHb32)
  Cloning method: Restriction Enzyme; 5′ cloning site Unknown (unknown if destroyed)
  Sequencing primers: 5′ agactgatatgcctctaaca; 3′ GAGAAAGGAAGGGAAGAAAGCG
Terms and licenses: Academic/Nonprofit Terms; Industry Terms: Not Available to Industry
How to cite: pGAL4-DBD-HEY2wt-IDR was a gift from Denes Hnisz (Addgene plasmid # 145235 ; http://n2t.net/addgene:145235 ; RRID:Addgene_145235)
